Addgene plasmid #215900: pcDNA3.1-myc-GFP-TNRC6A-SD-CIM1-S1332A
Purpose: Expression of TNRC6A-CIM1 domain with S1332A mutation
Depositing lab: Kumiko Ui-Tei. Depositing organization: The University of Tokyo. Publication: Identification of Phosphorylated Amino Acids in Human TNRC6A C-Terminal Region and Their Effects on the Interaction with the CCR4-NOT Complex. Munakata F, Suzawa M, Ui-Tei K. Genes (Basel). 2021 Feb 13;12(2):271. doi: 10.3390/genes12020271. PubMed 33668648.
Backbone
  Vector backbone: pcDNA3.1
  Vector type: Mammalian Expression
Growth in bacteria
  Bacterial resistance: Ampicillin, 100 μg/mL
  Growth temperature: 37°C
  Growth strain: DH5alpha
  Copy number: High Copy
Gene/Insert
  Gene/Insert name: TNRC6A
  Species: H. sapiens (human)
  Mutation: contain aa1224-1528, S1332A
  Entrez Gene: TNRC6A (a.k.a. CAGH26, FAME6, GW1, GW182, TNRC6)
  Tag / fusion protein: myc-GFP (N terminal on insert)
  Cloning method: Restriction Enzyme; 5′ cloning site Unknown (unknown if destroyed)
Terms and licenses: Academic/Nonprofit Terms; Industry Terms: Not Available to Industry
How to cite: pcDNA3.1-myc-GFP-TNRC6A-SD-CIM1-S1332A was a gift from Kumiko Ui-Tei (Addgene plasmid # 215900 ; http://n2t.net/addgene:215900 ; RRID:Addgene_215900)
