[The description below was written by a language model from this plasmid's Addgene catalogue record and pLannotate feature annotations shown in this document.]
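Description:
pcDNA3.1-myc-GFP-TNRC6A-SD-CIM1-S1332A is a mammalian expression plasmid of about 7.0 kb built on the pcDNA3.1 backbone. It is propagated in E. coli through a high-copy ColE1/pUC-type origin with ampicillin selection from the AmpR (β-lactamase) cassette, and it also carries an f1 origin. A separate SV40 early promoter drives a neomycin phosphotransferase gene terminated by the SV40 poly(A) signal, which in general permits G418 selection of transfected mammalian cells. The automated annotation also reports several short fragments (bom, lacI, ble, a truncated HIV-1 LTR, lac promoter/operator). These appear to be backbone remnants or incidental matches rather than functional parts of the design.

The payload is transcribed from the CMV immediate-early enhancer/promoter and terminated by the bGH poly(A) signal, with a T7 promoter upstream of the coding region. It encodes a fragment of human TNRC6A (GW182) spanning amino acids 1224–1528, fused at its N terminus to a myc-GFP tag. The table annotates EGFP followed by a roughly 0.9 kb TNRC6A fragment. The myc epitope is not annotated separately, and the tool labels the fragment by its mouse orthologue although the catalogue gives the species as human. The insert carries an S1332A substitution, replacing a serine with a non-phosphorylatable alanine. TNRC6A is a scaffold in miRNA/siRNA silencing that bridges Argonaute proteins to the CCR4-NOT and PAN deadenylase complexes. The stated purpose is expression of the CIM1 domain with this mutation, and the associated study examined phosphorylated residues in the TNRC6A C-terminal region and their effects on CCR4-NOT interaction. The tags allow the fusion to be detected by fluorescence or through the myc epitope.
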