Features (pLannotate 1.2.2; 21 found; start..end, strand, type, name):
     28..80      -  misc_feature   bom (fragment): basis of mobility region from pBR322
    235..614     +  enhancer       CMV enhancer: human cytomegalovirus immediate early enhancer
    615..818     +  promoter       CMV promoter: human cytomegalovirus (CMV) immediate early promoter
    814..847     +  LTR            5' LTR (truncated) (fragment): truncated 5' long terminal repeat (LTR) from HIV-1
    863..881     +  promoter       T7 promoter: promoter for bacteriophage T7 RNA polymerase
    948..1664    +  CDS            EGFP: EGFP is a basic (constitutively fluorescent) green fluorescent protein published in 1996, derived from Aequorea victoria. It is reported to be a rapidly-maturing weak dimer with moderate acid sensitivity.
   1680..2594    +  CDS            Tnrc6a (fragment): TNR6A_MOUSE - Also known as Kiaa1460. Experimental evidence at protein level: Swiss-Prot protein existence level 1. Plays a role in RNA-mediated gene silencing by both micro- RNAs (miRNAs) and short interfering RNAs (siRNAs) (PubMed:22187428). Required for miRNA-dependent repression of translation and for siRNA- dependent endonucleolytic cleavage of complementary mRNAs by argonaute family proteins (PubMed:22187428). As a scaffolding protein, associates with argonaute proteins bound to partially complementary mRNAs, and can simultaneously recruit CCR4-NOT and PAN deadenylase complexes (By simil
   2635..2859    +  polyA_signal   bGH poly(A) signal: bovine growth hormone polyadenylation signal
   2863..2884    +  promoter       SV40 promoter (fragment): SV40 enhancer and early promoter
   2905..3333    +  rep_origin     f1 ori (sequence partly withheld): f1 bacteriophage origin of replication; arrow indicates direction of (+) strand synthesis
   3347..3676    +  promoter       SV40 promoter: SV40 enhancer and early promoter
   3743..4534    +  CDS            neo: KKA2_KLEPN - Also known as kan, nptII. Experimental evidence at protein level: Swiss-Prot protein existence level 1. Resistance to kanamycin, neomycin, paromomycin, ribostamycin, butirosin and gentamicin B. From Klebsiella pneumoniae.
   4558..4716    +  CDS            ble (fragment): BLE_KLEPN - Experimental evidence at protein level: Swiss-Prot protein existence level 1. Binding protein with a strong affinity to the bleomycin family of antibiotics. Binds to CL990; an antimitotic-antibiotic compound. From Klebsiella pneumoniae.
   4711..4832    +  polyA_signal   SV40 poly(A) signal: SV40 polyadenylation signal
   4905..4921    -  protein_bind   lac operator: The lac repressor binds to the lac operator to inhibit transcription in E. coli. This inhibition can be relieved by adding lactose or isopropyl-β-D-thiogalactopyranoside (IPTG). lac repressor encoded by lacI
   4929..4959    -  promoter       lac promoter: promoter for the E. coli lac operon
   4974..4995    -  protein_bind   CAP binding site: CAP binding activates transcription in the presence of cAMP. E. coli catabolite activator protein
   5008..5100    -  CDS            lacI (fragment): lac repressor; lacI; The lac repressor binds to the lac operator to inhibit transcription in E. coli. This inhibition can be relieved by adding lactose or isopropyl-β-D-thiogalactopyranoside (IPTG).
   5283..5871    -  rep_origin     ori: high-copy-number ColE1/pMB1/pBR322/pUC origin of replication
   6042..6902    -  CDS            AmpR: β-lactamase; bla; confers resistance to ampicillin, carbenicillin, and related antibiotics
   6903..7007    -  promoter       AmpR promoter: bla
>Addgene plasmid #215900 | pcDNA3.1-myc-GFP-TNRC6A-SD-CIM1-S1332A | addgene full sequence | sequence record 443614 | Addgene NGS Result
GACGGATCGGGAGATCTCCCGATCCCCTATGGTGCACTCTCAGTACAATCTGCTCTGATGCCGCATAGTT
AAGCCAGTATCTGCTCCCTGCTTGTGTGTTGGAGGTCGCTGAGTAGTGCGCGAGCAAAATTTAAGCTACA
ACAAGGCAAGGCTTGACCGACAATTGCATGAAGAATCTGCTTAGGGTTAGGCGTTTTGCGCTGCTTCGCG
ATGTACGGGCCAGATATACGCGTTGACATTGATTATTGACTAGTTATTAATAGTAATCAATTACGGGGTC
ATTAGTTCATAGCCCATATATGGAGTTCCGCGTTACATAACTTACGGTAAATGGCCCGCCTGGCTGACCG
CCCAACGACCCCCGCCCATTGACGTCAATAATGACGTATGTTCCCATAGTAACGCCAATAGGGACTTTCC
ATTGACGTCAATGGGTGGAGTATTTACGGTAAACTGCCCACTTGGCAGTACATCAAGTGTATCATATGCC
AAGTACGCCCCCTATTGACGTCAATGACGGTAAATGGCCCGCCTGGCATTATGCCCAGTACATGACCTTA
TGGGACTTTCCTACTTGGCAGTACATCTACGTATTAGTCATCGCTATTACCATGGTGATGCGGTTTTGGC
AGTACATCAATGGGCGTGGATAGCGGTTTGACTCACGGGGATTTCCAAGTCTCCACCCCATTGACGTCAA
TGGGAGTTTGTTTTGGCACCAAAATCAACGGGACTTTCCAAAATGTCGTAACAACTCCGCCCCATTGACG
CAAATGGGCGGTAGGCGTGTACGGTGGGAGGTCTATATAAGCAGAGCTCTCTGGCTAACTAGAGAACCCA
CTGCTTACTGGCTTATCGAAATTAATACGACTCACTATAGGGAGACCCAAGCTGGCTAGCCCACCATGGA
ACAAAAACTCATCTCAGAAGAGGATCTGTCCGGCGGCATGGTGAGCAAGGGCGAGGAGCTGTTCACCGGG
GTGGTGCCCATCCTGGTCGAGCTGGACGGCGACGTAAACGGCCACAAGTTCAGCGTGTCCGGCGAGGGCG
AGGGCGATGCCACCTACGGCAAGCTGACCCTGAAGTTCATCTGCACCACCGGCAAGCTGCCCGTGCCCTG
GCCCACCCTCGTGACCACCCTGACCTACGGCGTGCAGTGCTTCAGCCGCTACCCCGACCACATGAAGCAG
CACGACTTCTTCAAGTCCGCCATGCCCGAAGGCTACGTCCAGGAGCGCACCATCTTCTTCAAGGACGACG
GCAACTACAAGACCCGCGCCGAGGTGAAGTTCGAGGGCGACACCCTGGTGAACCGCATCGAGCTGAAGGG
CATCGACTTCAAGGAGGACGGCAACATCCTGGGGCACAAGCTGGAGTACAACTACAACAGCCACAACGTC
TATATCATGGCCGACAAGCAGAAGAACGGCATCAAGGTGAACTTCAAGATCCGCCACAACATCGAGGACG
GCAGCGTGCAGCTCGCCGACCACTACCAGCAGAACACCCCCATCGGCGACGGCCCCGTGCTGCTGCCCGA
CAACCACTACCTGAGCACCCAGTCCGCCCTGAGCAAAGACCCCAACGAGAAGCGCGATCACATGGTCCTG
CTGGAGTTCGTGACCGCCGCCGGGATCACTCTCGGCATGGACGAGCTGTACAAGTCCGGCGGCAAGCTTC
CACTCCATCAGCCAGCCATGAAGTCTTTCCTTGACAATGTCATGCCCCACACTACACCTGAGCTGCAAAA
AGGGCCATCACCAATAAATGCTTTCAGCAACTTCCCTATAGGCTTGAACTCAAACTTGAATGTAAATATG
GATATGAACAGTATTAAAGAGCCACAGTCAAGACTAAGGAAGTGGACGACAGTGGACAGCATTTCTGTGA
ACACATCTTTGGATCAAAACTCCAGCAAACATGGTGCTATTTCAAGTGGTTTCAGGCTGGAAGAGTCTCC
ATTTGTTCCCTATGACTTTATGAACAGCAGTACTTCACCAGCCGCTCCTCCAGGTTCAATAGGAGATGGC
TGGCCACGTGCCAAATCGCCTAACGGCTCTAGCAGTGTTAATTGGCCACCAGAATTTCGTCCTGGTGAGC
CATGGAAAGGTTATCCAAACATTGACCCTGAAACTGACCCTTACGTCACTCCTGGCAGTGTCATAAACAA
TCTTTCAATTAATACTGTGCGGGAAGTTGACCACCTCAGGGACAGGAACAGTGGGTCATCCTCATCCTTG
AACACCACGCTGCCTTCAACTAGTGCCTGGTCATCCATTCGTGCCTCCAACTACAACGTTCCCCTCAGCA
GTACAGCACAAAGCACTTCAGCCAGAAATAGTGATTCCAAATTGACATGGTCTCCTGGTTCAGTTACAAA
CACCTCTCTGGCTCATGAGCTGTGGAAGGTCCCTTTGCCACCTAAAAACATCACTGCTCCGTCCCGCCCA
CCTCCGGGACTGACTGGTCAGAAGCCACCCTTGTCTACGTGGGATAATTCTCCCCTTCGTATAGGTGGAG
GATGGGGAAATTCTGACGCCAGATATACCCCAGGTTCCAGCTGGGGTGAGAGCAGCTCAGGGAGAATAAC
AAATTGATCTAGAGGGCCCGTTTAAACCCGCTGATCAGCCTCGACTGTGCCTTCTAGTTGCCAGCCATCT
GTTGTTTGCCCCTCCCCCGTGCCTTCCTTGACCCTGGAAGGTGCCACTCCCACTGTCCTTTCCTAATAAA
ATGAGGAAATTGCATCGCATTGTCTGAGTAGGTGTCATTCTATTCTGGGGGGTGGGGTGGGGCAGGACAG
CAAGGGGGAGGATTGGGAAGACAATAGCAGGCATGCTGGGGATGCGGTGGGCTCTATGGCTTCTGAGGCG
GAAAGAACCAGCTGGGGCTCTAGGGGGTATCCCC
[124 nt withheld, positions 2905-3028]
C
[91 nt withheld, positions 3030-3120]
A
[49 nt withheld, positions 3122-3170]
CCTTTGACGTTGGAGTCCACGTTCTTT
[37 nt withheld, positions 3198-3234]
ACCCTATCTCGGTCTATTCTTTTGATTTATAAGGGATTTTGCCGATTTCGGCCTATTGGTTAAAAAATGA
GCTGATTTAACAAAAATTTAACGCGAATTAATTCTGTGGAATGTGTGTCAGTTAGGGTGTGGAAAGTCCC
CAGGCTCCCCAGCAGGCAGAAGTATGCAAAGCATGCATCTCAATTAGTCAGCAACCAGGTGTGGAAAGTC
CCCAGGCTCCCCAGCAGGCAGAAGTATGCAAAGCATGCATCTCAATTAGTCAGCAACCATAGTCCCGCCC
CTAACTCCGCCCATCCCGCCCCTAACTCCGCCCAGTTCCGCCCATTCTCCGCCCCATGGCTGACTAATTT
TTTTTATTTATGCAGAGGCCGAGGCCGCCTCTGCCTCTGAGCTATTCCAGAAGTAGTGAGGAGGCTTTTT
TGGAGGCCTAGGCTTTTGCAAAAAGCTCCCGGGAGCTTGTATATCCATTTTCGGATCTGATCAAGAGACA
GGATGAGGATCGTTTCGCATGATTGAACAAGATGGATTGCACGCAGGTTCTCCGGCCGCTTGGGTGGAGA
GGCTATTCGGCTATGACTGGGCACAACAGACAATCGGCTGCTCTGATGCCGCCGTGTTCCGGCTGTCAGC
GCAGGGGCGCCCGGTTCTTTTTGTCAAGACCGACCTGTCCGGTGCCCTGAATGAACTGCAGGACGAGGCA
GCGCGGCTATCGTGGCTGGCCACGACGGGCGTTCCTTGCGCAGCTGTGCTCGACGTTGTCACTGAAGCGG
GAAGGGACTGGCTGCTATTGGGCGAAGTGCCGGGGCAGGATCTCCTGTCATCTCACCTTGCTCCTGCCGA
GAAAGTATCCATCATGGCTGATGCAATGCGGCGGCTGCATACGCTTGATCCGGCTACCTGCCCATTCGAC
CACCAAGCGAAACATCGCATCGAGCGAGCACGTACTCGGATGGAAGCCGGTCTTGTCGATCAGGATGATC
TGGACGAAGAGCATCAGGGGCTCGCGCCAGCCGAACTGTTCGCCAGGCTCAAGGCGCGCATGCCCGACGG
CGAGGATCTCGTCGTGACCCATGGCGATGCCTGCTTGCCGAATATCATGGTGGAAAATGGCCGCTTTTCT
GGATTCATCGACTGTGGCCGGCTGGGTGTGGCGGACCGCTATCAGGACATAGCGTTGGCTACCCGTGATA
TTGCTGAAGAGCTTGGCGGCGAATGGGCTGACCGCTTCCTCGTGCTTTACGGTATCGCCGCTCCCGATTC
GCAGCGCATCGCCTTCTATCGCCTTCTTGACGAGTTCTTCTGAGCGGGACTCTGGGGTTCGAAATGACCG
ACCAAGCGACGCCCAACCTGCCATCACGAGATTTCGATTCCACCGCCGCCTTCTATGAAAGGTTGGGCTT
CGGAATCGTTTTCCGGGACGCCGGCTGGATGATCCTCCAGCGCGGGGATCTCATGCTGGAGTTCTTCGCC
CACCCCAACTTGTTTATTGCAGCTTATAATGGTTACAAATAAAGCAATAGCATCACAAATTTCACAAATA
AAGCATTTTTTTCACTGCATTCTAGTTGTGGTTTGTCCAAACTCATCAATGTATCTTATCATGTCTGTAT
ACCGTCGACCTCTAGCTAGAGCTTGGCGTAATCATGGTCATAGCTGTTTCCTGTGTGAAATTGTTATCCG
CTCACAATTCCACACAACATACGAGCCGGAAGCATAAAGTGTAAAGCCTGGGGTGCCTAATGAGTGAGCT
AACTCACATTAATTGCGTTGCGCTCACTGCCCGCTTTCCAGTCGGGAAACCTGTCGTGCCAGCTGCATTA
ATGAATCGGCCAACGCGCGGGGAGAGGCGGTTTGCGTATTGGGCGCTCTTCCGCTTCCTCGCTCACTGAC
TCGCTGCGCTCGGTCGTTCGGCTGCGGCGAGCGGTATCAGCTCACTCAAAGGCGGTAATACGGTTATCCA
CAGAATCAGGGGATAACGCAGGAAAGAACATGTGAGCAAAAGGCCAGCAAAAGGCCAGGAACCGTAAAAA
GGCCGCGTTGCTGGCGTTTTTCCATAGGCTCCGCCCCCCTGACGAGCATCACAAAAATCGACGCTCAAGT
CAGAGGTGGCGAAACCCGACAGGACTATAAAGATACCAGGCGTTTCCCCCTGGAAGCTCCCTCGTGCGCT
CTCCTGTTCCGACCCTGCCGCTTACCGGATACCTGTCCGCCTTTCTCCCTTCGGGAAGCGTGGCGCTTTC
TCATAGCTCACGCTGTAGGTATCTCAGTTCGGTGTAGGTCGTTCGCTCCAAGCTGGGCTGTGTGCACGAA
CCCCCCGTTCAGCCCGACCGCTGCGCCTTATCCGGTAACTATCGTCTTGAGTCCAACCCGGTAAGACACG
ACTTATCGCCACTGGCAGCAGCCACTGGTAACAGGATTAGCAGAGCGAGGTATGTAGGCGGTGCTACAGA
GTTCTTGAAGTGGTGGCCTAACTACGGCTACACTAGAAGAACAGTATTTGGTATCTGCGCTCTGCTGAAG
CCAGTTACCTTCGGAAAAAGAGTTGGTAGCTCTTGATCCGGCAAACAAACCACCGCTGGTAGCGGTGGTT
TTTTTGTTTGCAAGCAGCAGATTACGCGCAGAAAAAAAGGATCTCAAGAAGATCCTTTGATCTTTTCTAC
GGGGTCTGACGCTCAGTGGAACGAAAACTCACGTTAAGGGATTTTGGTCATGAGATTATCAAAAAGGATC
TTCACCTAGATCCTTTTAAATTAAAAATGAAGTTTTAAATCAATCTAAAGTATATATGAGTAAACTTGGT
CTGACAGTTACCAATGCTTAATCAGTGAGGCACCTATCTCAGCGATCTGTCTATTTCGTTCATCCATAGT
TGCCTGACTCCCCGTCGTGTAGATAACTACGATACGGGAGGGCTTACCATCTGGCCCCAGTGCTGCAATG
ATACCGCGAGACCCACGCTCACCGGCTCCAGATTTATCAGCAATAAACCAGCCAGCCGGAAGGGCCGAGC
GCAGAAGTGGTCCTGCAACTTTATCCGCCTCCATCCAGTCTATTAATTGTTGCCGGGAAGCTAGAGTAAG
TAGTTCGCCAGTTAATAGTTTGCGCAACGTTGTTGCCATTGCTACAGGCATCGTGGTGTCACGCTCGTCG
TTTGGTATGGCTTCATTCAGCTCCGGTTCCCAACGATCAAGGCGAGTTACATGATCCCCCATGTTGTGCA
AAAAAGCGGTTAGCTCCTTCGGTCCTCCGATCGTTGTCAGAAGTAAGTTGGCCGCAGTGTTATCACTCAT
GGTTATGGCAGCACTGCATAATTCTCTTACTGTCATGCCATCCGTAAGATGCTTTTCTGTGACTGGTGAG
TACTCAACCAAGTCATTCTGAGAATAGTGTATGCGGCGACCGAGTTGCTCTTGCCCGGCGTCAATACGGG
ATAATACCGCGCCACATAGCAGAACTTTAAAAGTGCTCATCATTGGAAAACGTTCTTCGGGGCGAAAACT
CTCAAGGATCTTACCGCTGTTGAGATCCAGTTCGATGTAACCCACTCGTGCACCCAACTGATCTTCAGCA
TCTTTTACTTTCACCAGCGTTTCTGGGTGAGCAAAAACAGGAAGGCAAAATGCCGCAAAAAAGGGAATAA
GGGCGACACGGAAATGTTGAATACTCATACTCTTCCTTTTTCAATATTATTGAAGCATTTATCAGGGTTA
TTGTCTCATGAGCGGATACATATTTGAATGTATTTAGAAAAATAAACAAATAGGGGTTCCGCGCACATTT
CCCCGAAAAGTGCCACCTGACGTC
