>Addgene plasmid #215900 | pcDNA3.1-myc-GFP-TNRC6A-SD-CIM1-S1332A | depositor partial sequence | sequence record 440642 | pcDNA3.1-myc-GFP-TNRC6A-SD-CIM1-S1332A sequence 921 bps
ATGCCACTCCATCAGCCAGCCATGAAGTCTTTCCTTGACAATGTCATGCCCCACACTACACCTGAGCTGC
AAAAAGGGCCATCACCAATAAATGCTTTCAGCAACTTCCCTATAGGCTTGAACTCAAACTTGAATGTAAA
TATGGATATGAACAGTATTAAAGAGCCACAGTCAAGACTAAGGAAGTGGACGACAGTGGACAGCATTTCT
GTGAACACATCTTTGGATCAAAACTCCAGCAAACATGGTGCTATTTCAAGTGGTTTCAGGCTGGAAGAGT
CTCCATTTGTTCCCTATGACTTTATGAACAGCAGTACTTCACCAGCCGCTCCTCCAGGTTCAATAGGAGA
TGGCTGGCCACGTGCCAAATCGCCTAACGGCTCTAGCAGTGTTAATTGGCCACCAGAATTTCGTCCTGGT
GAGCCATGGAAAGGTTATCCAAACATTGACCCTGAAACTGACCCTTACGTCACTCCTGGCAGTGTCATAA
ACAATCTTTCAATTAATACTGTGCGGGAAGTTGACCACCTCAGGGACAGGAACAGTGGGTCATCCTCATC
CTTGAACACCACGCTGCCTTCAACTAGTGCCTGGTCATCCATTCGTGCCTCCAACTACAACGTTCCCCTC
AGCAGTACAGCACAAAGCACTTCAGCCAGAAATAGTGATTCCAAATTGACATGGTCTCCTGGTTCAGTTA
CAAACACCTCTCTGGCTCATGAGCTGTGGAAGGTCCCTTTGCCACCTAAAAACATCACTGCTCCGTCCCG
CCCACCTCCGGGACTGACTGGTCAGAAGCCACCCTTGTCTACGTGGGATAATTCTCCCCTTCGTATAGGT
GGAGGATGGGGAAATTCTGACGCCAGATATACCCCAGGTTCCAGCTGGGGTGAGAGCAGCTCAGGGAGAA
TAACAAATTAA
